Addgene plasmid #43624: III-GCCC
Depositing lab: Chad Cowan & Kiran Musunuru. Depositing organization: Harvard University. Publication: A TALEN Genome-Editing System for Generating Human Stem Cell-Based Disease Models. Ding Q, Lee YK, Schaefer EA, Peters DT, Veres A, Kim K, Kuperwasser N, Motola DL, Meissner TB, Hendriks WT, Trevisan M, Gupta RM, Moisan A, Banks E, Friesen M, Schinzel RT, Xia F, Tang A, Xia Y, Figueroa E, Wann A, Ahfeldt T, Daheron L, Zhang F, Rubin LL, Peng LF, Chung RT, Musunuru K, Cowan CA. Cell Stem Cell. 2012 Dec 12. pii: S1934-5909(12)00645-5. doi: 10.1016/j.stem.2012.11.011. PubMed 23246482.
Backbone
  Vector backbone: pCRII-TOPO
  Backbone manufacturer: Invitrogen
  Backbone size w/o insert (bp): 3973
  Vector type: Bacterial Cloning
Growth in bacteria
  Bacterial resistance: Ampicillin and Kanamycin, 100 & 50 μg/mL
  Growth temperature: 37°C
  Growth strain: Top10
  Copy number: High Copy
Gene/Insert
  Gene/Insert name: III-GCCC
  Species: Synthetic
  Insert size (bp): 426
  Cloning method: TOPO Cloning
  Sequencing primers: 5′ T7; 3′ M13-rev
Terms and licenses: Academic/Nonprofit Terms; Industry Terms: Not Available to Industry
How to cite: III-GCCC was a gift from Chad Cowan & Kiran Musunuru (Addgene plasmid # 43624 ; http://n2t.net/addgene:43624 ; RRID:Addgene_43624)
