[The description below was written by a language model from this plasmid's Addgene catalogue record.]
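Description:
III-GCCC is a bacterial cloning plasmid built on the commercial pCRII-TOPO backbone (about 4 kb without insert), into which a 426 bp synthetic fragment was introduced by TOPO cloning. It is a high-copy plasmid maintained in E. coli and carries both ampicillin and kanamycin resistance markers, as is standard for this backbone, so either or both antibiotics can be used for selection. The insert sits between the T7 and M13-reverse priming sites of the vector, which are the sites listed for sequence verification. No feature table accompanies the record, so the positions of the origin, markers and insert boundaries are not documented here.

The record gives no functional description of the insert beyond its name, synthetic origin and size. The plasmid was deposited with a study describing a TALEN genome-editing system for generating human stem cell-based disease models, and the name suggests a component of a modular TALE repeat assembly library. "GCCC" plausibly denotes the four target nucleotides recognised by a pre-assembled block of four repeat units, which would fit the insert length, and "III" plausibly denotes the block's position in the ordered array. This interpretation is inferred from the name and context rather than stated in the record. The plasmid has no mammalian expression elements noted and is classed purely as a cloning vector. It is therefore best understood as a storage and propagation clone from which the synthetic fragment is taken for assembly into full-length TALEN constructs, not as an expression construct in its own right.
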