>Addgene plasmid #43624 | III-GCCC | depositor partial sequence | sequence record 58889 | III-GCCC sequence 426 bps
CGTCTCGGCTCACCCCAGAGCAGGTCGTGGCAATCGCGAGCAATAACGGCGGAAAACAGGCTTTGGAAAC
GGTGCAGAGGCTCCTTCCAGTGCTGTGCCAAGCGCACGGACTCACCCCAGAGCAGGTCGTGGCGATCGCA
AGCCACGACGGAGGAAAGCAAGCCTTGGAAACAGTACAGAGGCTGTTGCCTGTGCTGTGCCAAGCGCACG
GCCTCACCCCAGAGCAGGTCGTGGCGATCGCAAGCCACGACGGAGGAAAGCAAGCCTTGGAAACAGTACA
GAGGCTGTTGCCTGTGCTGTGCCAAGCGCACGGCCTCACCCCAGAGCAGGTCGTGGCGATCGCAAGCCAC
GACGGAGGAAAGCAAGCCTTGGAAACAGTACAGAGGCTGTTGCCTGTGCTGTGCCAAGCGCACGGACTCA
GAGACG
