>Addgene plasmid #43624 | III-GCCC | addgene partial sequence | sequence record 61566 | M13-F20 5'-TGTAAAACGACGGCCAGT-3'
AGGGCGAATTGGGCCCTCTAGATGCATGCTCGAGCGGCCGCCAGTGTGATGGATATCTGCAGAATTCGCC
CTTCTTTCCTGTGCCCACGTCTCTGAGTCCGTGCGCTTGGCACAGCACAGGCAACAGCCTCTGTACTGTT
TCCAAGGCTTGCTTTCCTCCGTCGTGGCTTGCGATCGCCACGACCTGCTCTGGGGTGAGGCCGTGCGCTT
GGCACAGCACAGGCAACAGCCTCTGTACTGTTTCCAAGGCTTGCTTTCCTCCGTCGTGGCTTGCGATCGC
CACGACCTGCTCTGGGGTGAGGCCGTGCGCTTGGCACAGCACAGGCAACAGCCTCTGTACTGTTTCCAAG
GCTTGCTTTCCTCCGTCGTGGCTTGCGATCGCCACGACCTGCTCTGGGGTGAGTCCGTGCGCTTGGCACA
GCACTGGAAGGAGCCTCTGCACCGTTTCCAAAGCCTGTTTTCCGCCGTTATTGCTCGCGATTGCCACGAC
CTGCTCTGGGGTGAGCCGAGACGCGCTAAGGGCGAATTCCAGCACACTGGCGGCCGTTACTAGTGGATCC
GAGCTCGGTACCAAGCTTGATGCATAGCTTGAGTATTCTATAGTGTCACCTAAATAGCTTGGCGTAATCA
TGGTCATAGCTGTTTCCTGTGTGAAATTGTTATCCGCTCACAATTCCACACAACATACGAGCCGGAAGCA
TAAAGTGTAAAGCCTGGGGTGCCTAATGAGTGAGCTAACTCACATTAATTGCGTTGCGCTCACTGCCCGC
TTTCCAGTCGGGAAACCTGTCGTGCCAGCTGCATTAATGAATCGGCCAACGCGCGGGGAGAGGCGGTTTG
CGTATTGGGCGCTCTTCCGCTTCCTCGCTCACTGACTCGCTGCGCTCGGTCGTTCGGTGCGGACGA
